Addgene plasmid #83007: pDONR223_LAGE3_WT_V5
Purpose: Gateway Donor vector containing LAGE3, used as an over expression control for gene expression analysis. Part of the Target Accelerator Plasmid Collection.
Depositing lab: Jesse Boehm & Matthew Meyerson & David Root. Depositing organization: Broad Institute. Publication: High-throughput Phenotyping of Lung Cancer Somatic Mutations. Berger AH, Brooks AN, Wu X, Shrestha Y, Chouinard C, Piccioni F, Bagul M, Kamburov A, Imielinski M, Hogstrom L, Zhu C, Yang X, Pantel S, Sakai R, Watson J, Kaplan N, Campbell JD, Singh S, Root DE, Narayan R, Natoli T, Lahr DL, Tirosh I, Tamayo P, Getz G, Wong B, Doench J, Subramanian A, Golub TR, Meyerson M, Boehm JS. Cancer Cell. 2016 Aug 8;30(2):214-28. doi: 10.1016/j.ccell.2016.06.022. Epub 2016 Jul 28. PubMed 27478040.
Backbone
  Vector backbone: pDONR223
  Backbone manufacturer: Invitrogen
  Vector type: Gateway Entry vector
Growth in bacteria
  Bacterial resistance: Spectinomycin, 50 μg/mL
  Growth temperature: 37°C
  Growth strain: DH5alpha
  Copy number: High Copy
Gene/Insert
  Gene/Insert name: LAGE3
  Species: H. sapiens (human)
  GenBank ID: NM_006014
  Entrez Gene: LAGE3 (a.k.a. CVG5, DXS9879E, DXS9951E, ESO3, ITBA2, Pcc1)
  Promoter: None
  Cloning method: Gateway Cloning
  Sequencing primers: 5′ M13pUC-fwd; 3′ M13-Rev
Terms and licenses: Academic/Nonprofit Terms; Industry Terms: Not Available to Industry
Depositor comments: Open state: NO stop codon immediately follows insert
How to cite: pDONR223_LAGE3_WT_V5 was a gift from Jesse Boehm & Matthew Meyerson & David Root (Addgene plasmid # 83007 ; http://n2t.net/addgene:83007 ; RRID:Addgene_83007)
