[The description below was written by a language model from this plasmid's Addgene catalogue record and pLannotate feature annotations shown in this document.]
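Description:
pDONR223_LAGE3_WT_V5 is a Gateway entry clone built on the Invitrogen pDONR223 backbone, carrying the wild-type human LAGE3 open reading frame. The sequenced plasmid is 3,219 nt. It is maintained in E. coli through a high-copy ColE1/pUC-type origin and selected with spectinomycin via the aadA (SmR) aminoglycoside adenylyltransferase gene. Upstream of that gene lie fragments of a class 1 integron Pc promoter and a gentamicin acetyltransferase gene. Short lacZα and lacI fragments and the rrnB T1 and T2 transcription terminators are also annotated as backbone remnants.

The LAGE3 coding sequence (about 430 bp) sits between two attL recombination sites, annotated by the software as attL3 and attL2, which allow the ORF to be transferred by an LR Clonase reaction into any compatible Gateway destination vector. The record lists no promoter for the insert, so the plasmid is a shuttle or storage clone rather than an expression construct. The only promoter near the cassette is a T7 promoter downstream of the insert, annotated on the opposite strand. The depositor notes that the clone is in the "open" configuration, with no stop codon directly after the insert, so the ORF can be read through into a C-terminal tag supplied by the destination vector. The "V5" in the name may refer to such a tag, but no V5 element is annotated in this plasmid.

The clone belongs to the Target Accelerator Plasmid Collection. According to the record, it serves as an overexpression control for gene expression analysis, in a collection linked to high-throughput phenotyping of lung cancer somatic mutations.
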