Features (pLannotate 1.2.2; 12 found; start..end, strand, type, name):
     38..74      -  CDS            lacZα (fragment): LacZα fragment of β-galactosidase; lacZ fragment
     91..186     +  protein_bind   attL3: mutant version of attL; recombination site for the Gateway® LR reaction LR Clonase™
    189..617     +  CDS            LAGE3: LAGE3_HUMAN - Also known as DXS9879E, ESO3 From Homo sapiens (Human).
    619..718     -  protein_bind   attL2: mutant version of attL; recombination site for the Gateway® LR reaction LR Clonase™
    736..754     -  promoter       T7 promoter: promoter for bacteriophage T7 RNA polymerase
    944..967     +  promoter       Pc promoter (fragment): intI1 (promoter lies within the coding sequence); class 1 integron promoter
   1143..1199    +  CDS            GmR (fragment): gentamycin acetyltransferase; aacC1; confers resistance to gentamycin
   1206..1997    +  CDS            SmR: aminoglycoside adenylyltransferase (Murphy, 1985); aadA; confers resistance to spectinomycin and streptomycin
   2090..2678    +  rep_origin     ori: high-copy-number ColE1/pMB1/pBR322/pUC origin of replication
   2861..2953    +  CDS            lacI (fragment): lac repressor; lacI; The lac repressor binds to the lac operator to inhibit transcription in E. coli. This inhibition can be relieved by adding lactose or isopropyl-β-D-thiogalactopyranoside (IPTG).
   3008..3035    -  terminator     rrnB T2 terminator: transcription terminator T2 from the E. coli rrnB gene
   3167..3210    +  terminator     rrnB T1 terminator: Escherichia coli rrnB; transcription terminator T1 from the E. coli rrnB gene
>Addgene plasmid #83007 | pDONR223_LAGE3_WT_V5 | addgene full sequence | sequence record 162609 | Addgene NGS Result
GGCAGTTCCCTACTCTCGCGTTAACGCTAGCATGGATGTTTTCCCAGTCACGACGTTGTAAAACGACGGC
CAGTCTTAAGCTCGGGCCCCAAATAATGATTTTATTTTGACTGATAGTGACCTGTTCGTTGCAACAAATT
GATGAGCAATGCTTTTTTATAATGCCAACTTTGTACAAAAAAGTTGGCATGCGGGACGCGGATGCAGACG
CAGGCGGAGGCGCTGACGGCGGGGATGGCCGGGGTGGCCACAGCTGCCGCGGGGGCGTGGACACAGCCGC
AGCTCCGGCCGGTGGAGCTCCCCCAGCGCACGCGCCAGGTCCGGGCAGAGACGCCGCGTCTGCGGCCAGG
GGGTCACGAATGCGGCCGCACATATTCACCCTCAGCGTGCCTTTCCCGACCCCCTTGGAGGCGGAAATCG
CCCATGGGTCCCTGGCACCAGATGCCGAGCCCCACCAAAGGGTGGTTGGGAAGGATCTCACAGTGAGTGG
CAGGATCCTGGTCGTCCGCTGGAAAGCTGAAGACTGTCGCCTGCTCCGAATTTCCGTCATCAACTTTCTT
GACCAGCTTTCCCTGGTGGTGCGGACCATGCAGCGCTTTGGGCCCCCCGTTTCCCGCTACCCAACTTTCT
TGTACAAAGTTGGCATTATAAGAAAGCATTGCTTATCAATTTGTTGCAACGAACAGGTCACTATCAGTCA
AAATAAAATCATTATTTGCCATCCAGCTGATATCCCCTATAGTGAGTCGTATTACATGGTCATAGCTGTT
TCCTGGCAGCTCTGGCCCGTGTCTCAAAATCTCTGATGTTACATTGCACAAGATAAAAATATATCATCAT
GCCTCCTCTAGACCAGCCAGGACAGAAATGCCTCGACTTCGCTGCTACCCAAGGTTGCCGGGTGACGCAC
ACCGTGGAAACGGATGAAGGCACGAACCCAGTGGACATAAGCCTGTTCGGTTCGTAAGCTGTAATGCAAG
TAGCGTATGCGCTCACGCAACTGGTCCAGAACCTTGACCGAACGCAGCGGTGGTAACGGCGCAGTGGCGG
TTTTCATGGCTTGTTATGACTGTTTTTTTGGGGTACAGTCTATGCCTCGGGCATCCAAGCAGCAAGCGCG
TTACGCCGTGGGTCGATGTTTGATGTTATGGAGCAGCAACGATGTTACGCAGCAGGGCAGTCGCCCTAAA
ACAAAGTTAAACATTATGAGGGAAGCGGTGATCGCCGAAGTATCGACTCAACTATCAGAGGTAGTTGGCG
TCATCGAGCGCCATCTCGAACCGACGTTGCTGGCCGTACATTTGTACGGCTCCGCAGTGGATGGCGGCCT
GAAGCCACACAGTGATATTGATTTGCTGGTTACGGTGACCGTAAGGCTTGATGAAACAACGCGGCGAGCT
TTGATCAACGACCTTTTGGAAACTTCGGCTTCCCCTGGAGAGAGCGAGATTCTCCGCGCTGTAGAAGTCA
CCATTGTTGTGCACGACGACATCATTCCGTGGCGTTATCCAGCTAAGCGCGAACTGCAATTTGGAGAATG
GCAGCGCAATGACATTCTTGCAGGTATCTTCGAGCCAGCCACGATCGACATTGATCTGGCTATCTTGCTG
ACAAAAGCAAGAGAACATAGCGTTGCCTTGGTAGGTCCAGCGGCGGAGGAACTCTTTGATCCGGTTCCTG
AACAGGATCTATTTGAGGCGCTAAATGAAACCTTAACGCTATGGAACTCGCCGCCCGACTGGGCTGGCGA
TGAGCGAAATGTAGTGCTTACGTTGTCCCGCATTTGGTACAGCGCAGTAACCGGCAAAATCGCGCCGAAG
GATGTCGCTGCCGACTGGGCAATGGAGCGCCTGCCGGCCCAGTATCAGCCCGTCATACTTGAAGCTAGAC
AGGCTTATCTTGGACAAGAAGAAGATCGCTTGGCCTCGCGCGCAGATCAGTTGGAAGAATTTGTCCACTA
CGTGAAAGGCGAGATCACCAAGGTAGTCGGCAAATAACCCTCGAGCCACCCATGACCAAAATCCCTTAAC
GTGAGTTACGCGTCGTTCCACTGAGCGTCAGACCCCGTAGAAAAGATCAAAGGATCTTCTTGAGATCCTT
TTTTTCTGCGCGTAATCTGCTGCTTGCAAACAAAAAAACCACCGCTACCAGCGGTGGTTTGTTTGCCGGA
TCAAGAGCTACCAACTCTTTTTCCGAAGGTAACTGGCTTCAGCAGAGCGCAGATACCAAATACTGTTCTT
CTAGTGTAGCCGTAGTTAGGCCACCACTTCAAGAACTCTGTAGCACCGCCTACATACCTCGCTCTGCTAA
TCCTGTTACCAGTGGCTGCTGCCAGTGGCGATAAGTCGTGTCTTACCGGGTTGGACTCAAGACGATAGTT
ACCGGATAAGGCGCAGCGGTCGGGCTGAACGGGGGGTTCGTGCACACAGCCCAGCTTGGAGCGAACGACC
TACACCGAACTGAGATACCTACAGCGTGAGCTATGAGAAAGCGCCACGCTTCCCGAAGGGAGAAAGGCGG
ACAGGTATCCGGTAAGCGGCAGGGTCGGAACAGGAGAGCGCACGAGGGAGCTTCCAGGGGGAAACGCCTG
GTATCTTTATAGTCCTGTCGGGTTTCGCCACCTCTGACTTGAGCGTCGATTTTTGTGATGCTCGTCAGGG
GGGCGGAGCCTATGGAAAAACGCCAGCAACGCGGCCTTTTTACGGTTCCTGGCCTTTTGCTGGCCTTTTG
CTCACATGTTCTTTCCTGCGTTATCCCCTGATTCTGTGGATAACCGTATTACCGCCTTTGAGTGAGCTGA
TACCGCTCGCCGCAGCCGAACGACCGAGCGCAGCGAGTCAGTGAGCGAGGAAGCGGAAGAGCGCCCAATA
CGCAAACCGCCTCTCCCCGCGCGTTGGCCGATTCATTAATGCAGCTGGCACGACAGGTTTCCCGACTGGA
AAGCGGGCAGTGAGCGCAACGCAATTAATACGCGTACCGCTAGCCAGGAAGAGTTTGTAGAAACGCAAAA
AGGCCATCCGTCAGGATGGCCTTCTGCTTAGTTTGATGCCTGGCAGTTTATGGCGGGCGTCCTGCCCGCC
ACCCTCCGGGCCGTTGCTTCACAACGTTCAAATCCGCTCCCGGCGGATTTGTCCTACTCAGGAGAGCGTT
CACCGACAAACAACAGATAAAACGAAAGGCCCAGTCTTCCGACTGAGCCTTTCGTTTTATTTGATGCCT
