>Addgene plasmid #83007 | pDONR223_LAGE3_WT_V5 | depositor partial sequence | sequence record 162608 | Insert sequence
ATGCGGGACGCGGATGCAGACGCAGGCGGAGGCGCTGACGGCGGGGATGGCCGGGGTGGCCACAGCTGCC
GCGGGGGCGTGGACACAGCCGCAGCTCCGGCCGGTGGAGCTCCCCCAGCGCACGCGCCAGGTCCGGGCAG
AGACGCCGCGTCTGCGGCCAGGGGGTCACGAATGCGGCCGCACATATTCACCCTCAGCGTGCCTTTCCCG
ACCCCCTTGGAGGCGGAAATCGCCCATGGGTCCCTGGCACCAGATGCCGAGCCCCACCAAAGGGTGGTTG
GGAAGGATCTCACAGTGAGTGGCAGGATCCTGGTCGTCCGCTGGAAAGCTGAAGACTGTCGCCTGCTCCG
AATTTCCGTCATCAACTTTCTTGACCAGCTTTCCCTGGTGGTGCGGACCATGCAGCGCTTTGGGCCCCCC
GTTTCCCGC
